Addgene plasmid #156625: pD649-HAsp-CD80-Fc(DAPA)-AviTag-6xHis
Purpose: Mammalian expression of cell-surface protein extracellular domain fused to Fc(DAPA)-Avi-6xHis. Protein is secreted from cells.
Depositing lab: Chris Garcia. Depositing organization: Stanford University. Publication: A Human IgSF Cell-Surface Interactome Reveals a Complex Network of Protein-Protein Interactions. Wojtowicz WM, Vielmetter J, Fernandes RA, Siepe DH, Eastman CL, Chisholm GB, Cox S, Klock H, Anderson PW, Rue SM, Miller JJ, Glaser SM, Bragstad ML, Vance J, Lam AW, Lesley SA, Zinn K, Garcia KC. Cell. 2020 Aug 20;182(4):1027-1043.e17. doi: 10.1016/j.cell.2020.07.025. PubMed 32822567.
Backbone
  Vector backbone: pD649
  Backbone size w/o insert (bp): 6106
  Vector type: Mammalian Expression
Growth in bacteria
  Bacterial resistance: Ampicillin, 100 μg/mL
  Growth temperature: 37°C
  Growth strain: DH5alpha
  Copy number: High Copy
Gene/Insert
  Gene/Insert name: CD80
  Species: H. sapiens (human)
  Insert size (bp): 624
  Mutation: Fc region of human IgG contains D265A and P329A mutations (DAPA)
  Entrez Gene: CD80 (a.k.a. B7, B7-1, B7.1, BB1, CD28LG, CD28LG1, LAB7)
  Promoter: CMV/SP6
  Tag / fusion protein: Fc(DAPA)-AviTag-6xHis (C terminal on backbone)
  Cloning method: Restriction Enzyme; 5′ cloning site GCGGCCGC (not destroyed); 3′ cloning site GGCGCGCC (not destroyed)
  Sequencing primers: 5′ ATTTAGGTGACACTATAG; 3′ CACGTACCAGTTGAACTTCACC
Resource information
  A portion of this plasmid was derived from a plasmid made by: synthesis by ThermoFisher
Terms and licenses: Academic/Nonprofit Terms; Industry Terms: Not Available to Industry
Depositor comments: Some plasmids in this collection may have an IS4-like element ISVsa5 family transposase upstream of the CMV promoter.
How to cite: pD649-HAsp-CD80-Fc(DAPA)-AviTag-6xHis was a gift from Chris Garcia (Addgene plasmid # 156625 ; http://n2t.net/addgene:156625 ; RRID:Addgene_156625)
