[The description below was written by a language model from this plasmid's Addgene catalogue record and pLannotate feature annotations shown in this document.]
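Description:
pD649-HAsp-CD80-Fc(DAPA)-AviTag-6xHis is a mammalian expression plasmid built on the pD649 backbone for producing a secreted, soluble form of the human CD80 (B7-1) extracellular domain. It is maintained in E. coli as a high-copy plasmid through a ColE1/pUC-type origin and is selected with ampicillin via the β-lactamase gene. The annotated sequence also carries an SV40 early promoter/EM7 promoter cassette driving a puromycin N-acetyltransferase coding sequence with an SV40 polyadenylation signal, which would allow puromycin selection in mammalian cells, although the record does not describe that use. Short fragments annotated as f1 ori, ble, KanR, lacZα and a lac operator appear to be backbone remnants.

Expression is driven by the CMV enhancer and immediate-early promoter, followed by a fragment of CMV intron A and an SP6 promoter that also serves as a sequencing primer site. The open reading frame begins with a signal peptide: the plasmid name indicates an HA signal peptide, while the automated annotation matches this region partially to a mouse IgH signal sequence. The 624 bp CD80 ectodomain insert sits between preserved NotI and AscI sites and is fused at its C terminus to a human IgG Fc region, which the annotation tool matches to an IGHG2 fragment. The Fc carries the D265A and P329A (DAPA) substitutions, generally used to reduce Fc effector binding. An AviTag for site-specific biotinylation and a 6xHis tag for metal-affinity purification follow, and the transcript ends at a bGH polyadenylation signal. The plasmid belongs to a collection used to map human IgSF cell-surface protein interactions. The depositor notes that some members may carry an IS4-like transposase upstream of the CMV promoter, but no such feature is annotated here.
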