Features (pLannotate 1.2.2; 20 found; start..end, strand, type, name):
     77..380     +  enhancer       CMV enhancer: human cytomegalovirus immediate early enhancer
    381..584     +  promoter       CMV promoter: human cytomegalovirus (CMV) immediate early promoter
    720..763     +  intron         CMV intron (fragment): modified intron A from human cytomegalovirus
    815..833     +  promoter       SP6 promoter: promoter for bacteriophage SP6 RNA polymerase
    837..874     +  CDS            IgH signal sequence (fragment): signal sequence from the mouse immunoglobulin heavy chain variable region
   1382..2299    +  CDS            IGHG2 (fragment) (sequence partly withheld): IGHG2_HUMAN - Experimental evidence at protein level: Swiss-Prot protein existence level 1. Constant region of immunoglobulin heavy chains. Immunoglobulins, also known as antibodies, are membrane-bound or secreted glycoproteins produced by B lymphocytes. In the recognition phase of humoral immunity, the membrane-bound immunoglobulins serve as receptors which, upon binding of a specific antigen, trigger the clonal expansion and differentiation of B lymphocytes into immunoglobulins- secreting plasma cells. Secreted immunoglobulins mediate the effector phase of humoral immunity, which results in
   2514..2625    +  polyA_signal   bGH poly(A) signal: bovine growth hormone polyadenylation signal
   2626..2734    +  rep_origin     f1 ori (fragment): f1 bacteriophage origin of replication; arrow indicates direction of (+) strand synthesis
   2748..3077    +  promoter       SV40 promoter: SV40 enhancer and early promoter
   3125..3172    +  promoter       EM7 promoter: synthetic bacterial promoter&nbsp
   3191..3790    +  CDS            PuroR (fragment): puromycin N-acetyltransferase; pac from Streptomyces; confers resistance to puromycin
   3800..3925    +  CDS            ble (fragment): BLE_KLEPN - Experimental evidence at protein level: Swiss-Prot protein existence level 1. Binding protein with a strong affinity to the bleomycin family of antibiotics. Binds to CL990; an antimitotic-antibiotic compound. From Klebsiella pneumoniae.
   3920..4041    +  polyA_signal   SV40 poly(A) signal: SV40 polyadenylation signal
   4094..4954    -  CDS            AmpR: β-lactamase; bla; confers resistance to ampicillin, carbenicillin, and related antibiotics
   4957..5053    -  promoter       AmpR promoter (fragment): bla
   5083..5107    -  CDS            KanR (fragment): aminoglycoside phosphotransferase; aph(3')-Ia; confers resistance to kanamycin
   5218..5806    +  rep_origin     ori: high-copy-number ColE1/pMB1/pBR322/pUC origin of replication
   6031..6048    +  terminator     rrnB T2 terminator (fragment): transcription terminator T2 from the E. coli rrnB gene
   6073..6092    -  CDS            lacZα (fragment): LacZα fragment of β-galactosidase; lacZ fragment
   6548..6564    +  protein_bind   lac operator: The lac repressor binds to the lac operator to inhibit transcription in E. coli. This inhibition can be relieved by adding lactose or isopropyl-β-D-thiogalactopyranoside (IPTG). lac repressor encoded by lacI
>Addgene plasmid #156625 | pD649-HAsp-CD80-Fc(DAPA)-AviTag-6xHis | addgene full sequence | sequence record 424368 | Addgene NGS Result
GGCATTGATTATTGACTAGTTATTAATAGTAATCAATTACGGGGTCATTAGTTCATAGCCCATATATGGA
GTTCCGCGTTACATAACTTACGGTAAATGGCCCGCCTGGCTGACCGCCCAACGACCCCCGCCCATTGACG
TCAATAATGACGTATGTTCCCATAGTAACGCCAATAGGGACTTTCCATTGACGTCAATGGGTGGAGTATT
TACGGTAAACTGCCCACTTGGCAGTACATCAAGTGTATCATATGCCAAGTACGCCCCCTATTGACGTCAA
TGACGGTAAATGGCCCGCCTGGCATTATGCCCAGTACATGACCTTATGGGACTTTCCTACTTGGCAGTAC
ATCTACGTATTAGTCATCGCTATTACCATGGTGATGCGGTTTTGGCAGTACATCAATGGGCGTGGATAGC
GGTTTGACTCACGGGGATTTCCAAGTCTCCACCCCATTGACGTCAATGGGAGTTTGTTTTGGCACCAAAA
TCAACGGGACTTTCCAAAATGTCGTAACAACTCCGCCCCATTGACGCAAATGGGCGGTAGGCGTGTACGG
TGGGAGGTCTATATAAGCAGAGCTCGTTTAGTGAACCGTCAGATCGCCTGGAGACGCCATCCACGCTGTT
TTGACCTCCATAGAAGACACCGGGACCGATCCAGCCTCCGCGGCCGGGAACGGTGCATTGGAACGCGGAT
TCCCCGTGCCAAGAGTGACGTAAGTACCGCCTATAGAGTCTATAGGCCCACCCCCTTGGCTTCGTTAGAA
CGCGGCTACAATTAATACATAACCTTATGTATCATACACATACGATTTAGGTGACACTATAGAATAACAT
CCACTTTGCCTTTCTCTCCACAGGTGTCCACTCCCAGGTCCAACTGCACCTCGGTTCTATCGAAAACGCG
CCTGCTAGCGCCACCATGAAGACCATCATTGCCCTGAGCTACATCTTCTGCCTGGTGTTCGCTGCGGCCG
CC
[624 nt withheld, positions 983-1606]
GGCGCGCCGGGCGGCGACAAGACCCACACCTGCCCCCCCTGCCCAGCTCCAGAACTGCTGGGAGGGCCTT
CCGTGTTCCTGTTCCCCCCCAAGCCCAAGGACACCCTGATGATCAGCAGGACCCCCGAGGTGACCTGCGT
GGTGGTGGCCGTGTCCCACGAGGACCCAGAGGTGAAGTTCAACTGGTACGTGGACGGCGTGGAGGTGCAC
AACGCCAAGACCAAGCCCAGAGAGGAGCAGTACAACAGCACCTACAGGGTGGTGTCCGTGCTGACCGTGC
TGCACCAGGACTGGCTGAACGGCAAAGAATACAAGTGCAAAGTCTCCAACAAGGCCCTGGCTGCCCCAAT
CGAAAAGACAATCAGCAAGGCCAAGGGCCAGCCACGGGAGCCCCAGGTGTACACCCTGCCCCCCAGCCGG
GAGGAGATGACCAAGAACCAGGTGTCCCTGACCTGTCTGGTGAAGGGCTTCTACCCCAGCGATATCGCCG
TGGAGTGGGAGAGCAACGGCCAGCCCGAGAACAACTACAAGACCACCCCCCCAGTGCTGGACAGCGACGG
CAGCTTCTTCCTGTACAGCAAGCTGACCGTGGACAAGTCCAGGTGGCAGCAGGGCAACGTGTTCAGCTGC
AGCGTGATGCACGAGGCCCTGCACAACCACTACACCCAGAAGTCCCTGAGCCTGAGCCCCGGCGGCAGCG
GTCTTAATGATATTTTCGAGGCTCAGAAGATTGAGTGGCATGAACACCACCACCATCACCACTAAGGCCG
GCCTGTAGTCACTGGCACAACGCGTTACCCGGTAAGCCAATCGGGTATACACGGTCGTCATACTGCAGAC
AGGGTTCTTCTACTTTGCAAGATAGTCTTGAGTAGTAAAATAAATAGATAGAGAAAATCAGCCTCGACTG
TGCCTTCTAGTTGCCAGCCATCTGTTGTTTGCCCCTCCCCCGTGCCTTCCTTGACCCTGGAAGGTGCCAC
TCCCACTGTCCTTTCCTAATAAAATGAGGAAATTGCATCACAACACTCAACCCTATCTCGGTCTATTCTT
TTGATTTATAAGGGATTTTGCCGATTTCGGCCTATTGGTTAAAAAATGAGCTGATTTAACAAAAATTTAA
CGCGAATTAATTCTGTGGAATGTGTGTCAGTTAGGGTGTGGAAAGTCCCCAGGCTCCCCAGCAGGCAGAA
GTATGCAAAGCATGCATCTCAATTAGTCAGCAACCAGGTGTGGAAAGTCCCCAGGCTCCCCAGCAGGCAG
AAGTATGCAAAGCATGCATCTCAATTAGTCAGCAACCATAGTCCCGCCCCTAACTCCGCCCATCCCGCCC
CTAACTCCGCCCAGTTCCGCCCATTCTCCGCCCCATGGCTGACTAATTTTTTTTATTTATGCAGAGGCCG
AGGCCGCCTCTGCCTCTGAGCTATTCCAGAAGTAGTGAGGAGGCTTTTTTGGAGGCCTAGGCTTTTGCAA
AAAGCTCCCGGGAGCTTGTATATCCATTTTCGGATCTGATCAGCACGTGTTGACAATTAATCATCGGCAT
AGTATATCGGCATAGTATAATACGACAAGGTGAGGAACTAAACCATGACCGAGTACAAGCCCACGGTGCG
CCTCGCCACCCGCGACGACGTCCCCAGGGCCGTACGCACCCTCGCCGCCGCGTTCGCCGACTACCCCGCC
ACGCGCCACACCGTCGATCCGGACCGCCACATCGAGCGGGTCACCGAGCTGCAAGAACTCTTCCTCACGC
GCGTCGGGCTCGACATCGGCAAGGTGTGGGTCGCGGACGACGGCGCCGCGGTGGCGGTCTGGACCACGCC
GGAGAGCGTCGAAGCGGGGGCGGTGTTCGCCGAGATCGGCCCGCGCATGGCCGAGTTGAGCGGTTCCCGG
CTGGCCGCGCAGCAACAGATGGAAGGCCTCCTGGCGCCGCACCGGCCCAAGGAGCCCGCGTGGTTCCTGG
CCACCGTCGGCGTCTCGCCCGACCACCAGGGCAAGGGTCTGGGCAGCGCCGTCGTGCTCCCCGGAGTGGA
GGCGGCCGAGCGCGCCGGGGTGCCCGCCTTCCTGGAGACATCCGCGCCCCGCAACCTCCCCTTCTACGAG
CGGCTCGGCTTCACCGTCACCGCCGACGTCGAGGTGCCCGAAGGACCGCGCACCTGGTGCATGACCCGCA
AGCCCGGTGCCTGACACGTGCTACGAGATTTCGATTCCACCGCCGCCTTCTATGAAAGGTTGGGCTTCGG
AATCGTTTTCCGGGACGCCGGCTGGATGATCCTCCAGCGCGGGGATCTCATGCTGGAGTTCTTCGCCCAC
CCCAACTTGTTTATTGCAGCTTATAATGGTTACAAATAAAGCAATAGCATCACAAATTTCACAAATAAAG
CATTTTTTTCACTGCATTCTAGTTGTGGTTTGTCCAAACTCATCAATGTATCTTATCATGTCTGTATACC
GTCGACCTCTAGCTAGAGCTTGGCGTAATCATGGTCATTACCAATGCTTAATCAGTGAGGCACCTATCTC
AGCGATCTGTCTATTTCGTTCATCCATAGTTGCCTGACTCCCCGTCGTGTAGATAACTACGATACGGGAG
GGCTTACCATCTGGCCCCAGCGCTGCGATGATACCGCGAGAACCACGCTCACCGGCTCCGGATTTATCAG
CAATAAACCAGCCAGCCGGAAGGGCCGAGCGCAGAAGTGGTCCTGCAACTTTATCCGCCTCCATCCAGTC
TATTAATTGTTGCCGGGAAGCTAGAGTAAGTAGTTCGCCAGTTAATAGTTTGCGCAACGTTGTTGCCATC
GCTACAGGCATCGTGGTGTCACGCTCGTCGTTTGGTATGGCTTCATTCAGCTCCGGTTCCCAACGATCAA
GGCGAGTTACATGATCCCCCATGTTGTGCAAAAAAGCGGTTAGCTCCTTCGGTCCTCCGATCGTTGTCAG
AAGTAAGTTGGCCGCAGTGTTATCACTCATGGTTATGGCAGCACTGCATAATTCTCTTACTGTCATGCCA
TCCGTAAGATGCTTTTCTGTGACTGGTGAGTACTCAACCAAGTCATTCTGAGAATAGTGTATGCGGCGAC
CGAGTTGCTCTTGCCCGGCGTCAATACGGGATAATACCGCGCCACATAGCAGAACTTTAAAAGTGCTCAT
CATTGGAAAACGTTCTTCGGGGCGAAAACTCTCAAGGATCTTACCGCTGTTGAGATCCAGTTCGATGTAA
CCCACTCGTGCACCCAACTGATCTTCAGCATCTTTTACTTTCACCAGCGTTTCTGGGTGAGCAAAAACAG
GAAGGCAAAATGCCGCAAAAAAGGGAATAAGGGCGACACGGAAATGTTGAATACTCATATTCTTCCTTTT
TCAATATTATTGAAGCATTTATCAGGGTTATTGTCTCATGAGCGGATACATATTTGAATGTATTTAGAAA
AATAAACAAATAGGGGTCAGTGTTACAACCAATTAACCAATTCTGAACATTATCGCGAGCCCATTTATAC
CTGAATATGGCTCATAACACCCCTTGCTCATGACCAAAATCCCTTAACGTGAGTTACGCGCGCGTCGTTC
CACTGAGCGTCAGACCCCGTAGAAAAGATCAAAGGATCTTCTTGAGATCCTTTTTTTCTGCGCGTAATCT
GCTGCTTGCAAACAAAAAAACCACCGCTACCAGCGGTGGTTTGTTTGCCGGATCAAGAGCTACCAACTCT
TTTTCCGAAGGTAACTGGCTTCAGCAGAGCGCAGATACCAAATACTGTTCTTCTAGTGTAGCCGTAGTTA
GCCCACCACTTCAAGAACTCTGTAGCACCGCCTACATACCTCGCTCTGCTAATCCTGTTACCAGTGGCTG
CTGCCAGTGGCGATAAGTCGTGTCTTACCGGGTTGGACTCAAGACGATAGTTACCGGATAAGGCGCAGCG
GTCGGGCTGAACGGGGGGTTCGTGCACACAGCCCAGCTTGGAGCGAACGACCTACACCGAACTGAGATAC
CTACAGCGTGAGCTATGAGAAAGCGCCACGCTTCCCGAAGGGAGAAAGGCGGACAGGTATCCGGTAAGCG
GCAGGGTCGGAACAGGAGAGCGCACGAGGGAGCTTCCAGGGGGAAACGCCTGGTATCTTTATAGTCCTGT
CGGGTTTCGCCACCTCTGACTTGAGCGTCGATTTTTGTGATGCTCGTCAGGGGGGCGGAGCCTATGGAAA
AACGCCAGCAACGCGGCCTTTTTACGGTTCCTGGCCTTTTGCTGGCCTTTTGCTCACATGTTCTTTCCTG
CGTTATCCCCTGATTCTGTGGATAACCGTATTACCGCCTTTGAGTGAGCTGATACCGCTCGCCGCAGCCG
AACGACCGAGCGCAGCGAGTCAGTGAGCGAGGAAGCGGAAGGCGAGAGTAGGGAACTGCCAGGCATCAAA
CTAAGCAGAAGGCCCCTGACGGATGGCCTTTTTGCGTTTCTACAAACTCTTTCTGTGTTGTAAAACGACG
GCCAGTCTTAAGCTCGGGCCCCCTGGGCGGTTCTGATAACGAGTAATCGTTAATCCGCAAATAACGTAAA
AACCCGCTTCGGCGGGTTTTTTTATGGGGGGAGTTTAGGGAAAGAGCATTTGTCAGAATATTTAAGGGCG
CCTGTCACTTTGCTTGATATATGAGAATTATTTAACCTTATAAATGAGAAAAAAGCAACGCACTTTAAAT
AAGATACGTTGCTTTTTCGATTGATGAACACCTATAATTAAACTATTCATCTATTATTTATGATTTTTTG
TATATACAATATTTCTAGTTTGTTAAAGAGAATTAAGAAAATAAATCTCGAAAATAATAAAGGGAAAATC
AGTTTTTGATATCAAAATTATACATGTCAACGATAATACAAAATATAATACAAACTATAAGATGTTATCA
GTATTTATTATCATTTAGAATAAATTTTGTGTCGCCCTTAATTGTGAGCGGATAACAATTACGAGCTTCA
TGCACAGTGGCGTTGACTCAATATTGGCCATTAGCCATATTATTCATTGGTTATATAGCATAAATCAATA
TTGGCTATTGGCCATTGCATACGTTGTATCTATATCATAATATGTACATTTATATTGGCTCATGTCCAAT
ATGACCGCCATGTT
