>Addgene plasmid #156625 | pD649-HAsp-CD80-Fc(DAPA)-AviTag-6xHis | depositor partial sequence | sequence record 302360 | insert (extracellular domain)
[624 nt withheld, positions 1-624]
